>Addgene plasmid #91030 | pMOD_A1010 | addgene full sequence | sequence record 181782 | Addgene NGS Result
TGCAGTGCAGCGTGACCCGGTCGTGCCCCTCTCTAGAGATAATGAGCATTGCATGTCTAAGTTATAAAAA
ATTACCACATATTTTTTTTGTCACACTTGTTTGAAGTGCAGTTTATCTATCTTTATACATATATTTAAAC
TTTACTCTACGAATAATATAATCTATAGTACTACAATAATATCAGTGTTTTAGAGAATCATATAAATGAA
CAGTTAGACATGGTCTAAAGGACAATTGAGTATTTTGACAACAGGACTCTACAGTTTTATCTTTTTAGTG
TGCATGTGTTCTCCTTTTTTTTTGCAAATAGCTTCACCTATATAATACTTCATCCATTTTATTAGTACAT
CCATTTAGGGTTTAGGGTTAATGGTTTTTATAGACTAATTTTTTTAGTACATCTATTTTATTCTATTTTA
GCCTCTAAATTAAGAAAACTAAAACTCTATTTTAGTTTTTTTATTTAATAATTTAGATATAAAATAGAAT
AAAATAAAGTGACTAAAAATTAAACAAATACCCTTTAAGAAATTAAAAAAACTAAGGAAACATTTTTCTT
GTTTCGAGTAGATAATGCCAGCCTGTTAAACGCCGTCGACGAGTCTAACGGACACCAACCAGCGAACCAG
CAGCGTCGCGTCGGGCCAAGCGAAGCAGACGGCACGGCATCTCTGTCGCTGCCTCTGGACCCCTCTCGAG
AGTTCCGCTCCACCGTTGGACTTGCTCCGCTGTCGGCATCCAGAAATTGCGTGGCGGAGCGGCAGACGTG
AGCCGGCACGGCAGGCGGCCTCCTCCTCCTCTCACGGCACCGGCAGCTACGGGGGATTCCTTTCCCACCG
CTCCTTCGCTTTCCCTTCCTCGCCCGCCGTAATAAATAGACACCCCCTCCACACCCTCTTTCCCCAACCT
CGTGTTGTTCGGAGCGCACACACACACAACCAGATCTCCCCCAAATCCACCCGTCGGCACCTCCGCTTCA
AGGTACGCCGCTCGTCCTCCCCCCCCCCCTCTCTACCTTCTCTAGATCGGCGTTCCGGTCCATGGTTAGG
GCCCGGTAGTTCTACTTCTGTTCATGTTTGTGTTAGATCCGTGTTTGTGTTAGATCCGTGCTGCTAGCGT
TCGTACACGGATGCGACCTGTACGTCAGACACGTTCTGATTGCTAACTTGCCAGTGTTTCTCTTTGGGGA
ATCCTGGGATGGCTCTAGCCGTTCCGCAGACGGGATCGATTTCATGATTTTTTTTGTTTCGTTGCATAGG
GTTTGGTTTGCCCTTTTCCTTTATTTCAATATATGCCGTGCACTTGTTTGTCGGGTCATCTTTTCATGCT
TTTTTTTGTCTTGGTTGTGATGATGTGGTCTGGTTGGGCGGTCGTTCTAGATCGGAGTAGAATTCTGTTT
CAAACTACCTGGTGGATTTATTAATTTTGGATCTGTATGTGTGTGCCATACATATTCATAGTTACGAATT
GAAGATGATGGATGGAAATATCGATCTAGGATAGGTATACATGTTGATGCGGGTTTTACTGATGCATATA
CAGAGATGCTTTTTGTTCGCTTGGTTGTGATGATGTGGTGTGGTTGGGCGGTCGTTCATTCGTTCTAGAT
CGGAGTAGAATACTGTTTCAAACTACCTGGTGTATTTATTAATTTTGGAACTGTATGTGTGTGTCATACA
TCTTCATAGTTACGAGTTTAAGATGGATGGAAATATCGATCTAGGATAGGTATACATGTTGATGTGGGTT
TTACTGATGCATATACATGATGGCATATGCAGCATCTATTCATATGCTCTAACCTTGAGTACCTATCTAT
TATAATAAACAAGTATGTTTTATAATTATTTTGATCTTGATATACTTGGATGATGGCATATGCAGCAGCT
ATATGTGGATTTTTTTAGCCCTGCCTTCATACGCTATTTATTTGCTTGGTACTGTTTCTTTTGTCGATGC
TCACCCTGTTGTTTGGTGTTACTTCCTGCAGGAAAAATGGCTTCCTCCGATTATAAGGATCACGATGGCG
ACTACAAGGACCACGATATTGACTACAAAGACGATGACGATAAAATGGCTCCTAAGAAAAAGCGCAAAGT
CGGTATCCATGGCGTTCCCTCTAGAATGGTGGATCTACGCACGCTCGGCTACAGTCAGCAGCAGCAAGAG
AAGATCAAACCGAAGGTGCGTTCGACAGTGGCGCAGCACCACGAGGCACTGGTGGGCCATGGGTTTACAC
ACGCGCACATCGTTGCGCTCAGCCAACACCCGGCAGCGTTAGGGACCGTCGCTGTCACGTATCAGCACAT
AATCACGGCGTTGCCAGAGGCGACACACGAAGACATCGTTGGCGTCGGCAAACAGTGGTCCGGCGCACGC
GCCCTGGAGGCCTTGCTCACGGATGCGGGGGAGTTGAGAGGTCCGCCGTTACAGTTGGACACAGGCCAAC
TTGTGAAGATTGCAAAACGTGGCGGCGTGACCGCAATGGAGGCAGTGCATGCCAGCAGGAATGCGTTAAC
AGGTGCCCCCCTGGAGACGTTATATTCCCCAGAACATCAGGTTAATGGCGTTTTTGATGTCATTTTCGCG
GTGGCTGAGATCAGCCACTTCTTCCCCGATAACGGAAACCGGCACACTGGCCATATCGGTGGTCATCATG
CGCCAGCTTTCATCCCCGATATGCACCACCGGGTAAAGTTCACGGGAGACTTTATCTGACAGCAGACGTG
CACTGGCCAGGGGGATCACCATCCGTCGCCCGGGCGTGTCAATAATATCACTCTGTACATCCACAAACAG
ACGATAACGGCTCTCTCTTTTATAGGTGTAAACCTTAAACTGCATTTCACCAGCCCCTGTTCTCGTCAGC
AAAAGAGCCGTTCATTTCAATAAACCGGGCGACCTCAGCCATCCCTTCCTGATTTTCCGCTTTCCAGCGT
TCGGCACGCAGACGACGGGCTTCATTCTGCATGGTTGTGCTTACCAGACCGGAGATATTGACATCATATA
TGCCTTGAGCAACTGATAGCTGTCGCTGTCAACTGTCACTGTAATACGCTGCTTCATAGCATACCTCCTT
TTGACATACTTCGGGTATACATATCAGTATATATTCTTATACCGCAAAAATCAGCGCGCAAATACGCATA
CTGTTATCTGGCTTCGTCTCCAACGACCACCTCGTCGCCTTGGCCTGCCTCGGCGGACGTCCTGCCATGG
ATGCAGTGAAAAAGGGATTGCCGCACGCGCCGGAATTGATCAGAAGAGTCAATCGCCGTATTGGCGAACG
CACGTCCCATCGCGTTGCCGGATCCCAGCTGGTGAAGTCCGAGCTGGAAGAAAAAAAGAGCGAGCTGCGC
CACAAGCTCAAGTACGTGCCCCACGAGTACATCGAGCTGATCGAGATCGCCCGCAACAGCACCCAAGACC
GCATCCTGGAGATGAAAGTGATGGAGTTCTTCATGAAGGTGTACGGCTACCGCGGCAAGCACCTGGGCGG
CTCCCGCAAGCCCGATGGCGCCATCTACACCGTGGGCTCCCCCATCGACTATGGCGTCATTGTCGACACC
AAGGCCTACTCCGGCGGCTACAACTTACCCATCGGTCAGGCCGACGAGATGCAACGCTACGTGAAGGAGA
ACCAGACCCGCAATAAGCACATTAATCCCAACGAGTGGTGGAAGGTGTACCCCTCCTCCGTGACCGAGTT
CAAATTCCTGTTCGTGTCCGGCCACTTCAAGGGCAATTATAAGGCCCAACTGACCCGCCTGAACCGCAAG
ACCAACTGCAACGGCGCCGTGCTGTCCGTGGAGGAACTGCTGATCGGCGGCGAGATGATCAAGGCTGGTA
CCCTGACCCTGGAAGAGGTGCGCCGCAAGTTCAACAATGGTGAAATCAATTTCAGGTCCGGAAGCGGCGC
CACGAACTTCTCTCTGTTAAAGCAAGCAGGGGACGTGGGCAGGTGATGAAAAGCCTTAGGGTCAGGTGGC
ACTTTTCGGGGAAATGTGCGATGAACCCCTATTTGTTTATTTTTCTAAATACATTCAAATATGTATCCGC
TAATGAGACAATAACCCTGATAAATGCTTCAATTATATTGAAAAAGGAAGAGTATGAGTATCCAACATTT
CCGTGTCGCCCTTATTCCCTTTTTTGCGGCCTTCTGCCTTCCTGTTTTTGCTCACCCAGAAACGCTGGTG
AAAGTAAAAGATGCTGAAGATCAGTTGGGTGCCCGAGTGGGTTACATTGAACTGGATCTCAACAGCGGCA
AAATCTTAGAGAGTTTTCGCCCCGAAGAACGCTTCCCAATGATGAGCACTTTCAAAGTTCTGCTATGTGG
CGCGGTGTTATCCCGTATTGATGCTGGGCAAGAGCAACTCGGTCGCCGCATACACTATTCTCAGAATGAC
TTGGTTGAGTATTCACCAGTCACAGAAAAGCATCTTACGGATGGCATGACAGTAAGAGAATTATGTAGTG
CTGCCATAACCATGAGTGATAACACTGCGGCCAACTTACTTCTGACAACGATTGGAGGACCGAAGGAGCT
AACCGCTTTTTTGCACAACATGGGGGATCATGTAACTCGCCTTGATCGTTGGGAACCGGAGCTGAATGAA
GCCATACCAAACGACGAGCGTGACACCACGATGCCTGTAGCAATGGCAACAACTCTCCGCAAACTATTAA
CTGGCGAACTACTTACTCTTGCTTCACGCCAGCAACTCATTGACTGGATGGAGGCGGACAAAGTTGCAGG
ACCACTTCTGCGCTCGGCACTTCCGGCTGGCTGGTTTATTGCTGATAAATCTGGAGCCGGTGAGCGTGGG
TCTCGCGGTATCATTGCAGCACTGGGGCCAGATGGTAAGCCCTCCCGTATCGTAGTTATCTACACGACGG
GGAGTCAGGCAACTATGGATGAACGAAATAGACAGATCGCTGAGATAGGTGCCTCACTGATTAAGCATTG
GTAACTGTCAGACGAAGGGAAATAAATAGTAGCCCGCCTGATGTGCGGGCTTTTTTTTGGTGGTGGTTAC
CAGTGTCGCTTAGCTACCGTAGGTCCTCTTAGGCGGTCCGATTAGCGACATAGTCATCAATGCCTTGACG
GCAAAATCCCTTAACGTGAGTTTTCGTTCCACTGAGCGTCAGACCCCGTAGAAAAGATCAAAGGATCTTC
TTGAGATCCTTTTTTTCTGCGCGTAATCTGCTGCTTGCAAACAAAAAAACCACCGCTACCAGCGGTGGTT
TGTTTGCCGGATCAAGAGCTACTAACTCTTTTTCCGAAGGTAACTGGCTTCAGCAGAGCGCAGATACCAA
ATACTGTTCTTCTAGTGTAGCCGTAGTTAGGCCACCACTTCAAGAACTCTGTAGCACCGCCTACATACCT
CGCTCTGCTAATCCTGTTACCAGTGGCTGCTGCCAGTGGCGATAAGTCGTGTCTTACCGGGTTGGACTCA
AGACGATAGTTACCGGATAAGGCGCAGCGGTCGGGCTGAACGGGGGGTTCGTGCTCACAGCCCAGCTTGG
AGCGAACGACCTACACCGAACTGAGATACCTACAGCGTGAGCTATGAGAAAGCGCCACGCTTCCCGAAGG
GAGAAAGGCGGACAGGTATCCGGTAAGCGGCAGGGTCGGAACAGGAGAGCGCACGAGGGAGCTTCCAGGG
GGAAACGCCTGGTATCTTTATAGTCCTGTCGGGTTTCGCCACCTCTGACTTGAGCGTCGATTTTTGTGAT
GCTCGTCAGGGGGGCGGAGCCTATGGAAAAACGCCAGCAACGCGGCCTTTTTACGGTTCCTGGCCTTTTG
CTGGCCTTTTGCTCACATGTTCTTTCCTGCGTTATCCCCTGATTCTGTGGATAACCGTATTACCGCCTTT
GAGTGAGCTGATACCGCTCGCCGCAGCCGAACGACCGAGCGCAGCGAGTCAGTGAGCGAGGAAGCGGAAG
AGCGCCCACCTGCTCATGATCGGCGCGCC
Features (pLannotate 1.2.2; 12 found; start..end, strand, type, name):
   2051..2074    +  CDS            3xFLAG (fragment): three tandem FLAG® epitope tags
   2072..2533    +  CDS            avrXa10 (fragment): AVX10_XANOO - Experimental evidence at protein level: Swiss-Prot protein existence level 1. Avirulence protein. Induces the hypersensitive response (HR)in rice plants carrying the resistance gene Xa10. Activity depends on the presence of the core repeat domains; replacement with repeat domains from other proteins (AvrBs3 of X.euvesicatoria (AC P14727) or AvrXa7 of this organism) does not elicit the HR. Probably acts as a transcription factor in its host plant (rice) to induce plant resistance or disease. From Xanthomonas oryzae pv. oryzae.
   2543..2845    -  CDS            ccdB: CCDB_ECOLI - Also known as G, letB, letD. Experimental evidence at protein level: Swiss-Prot protein existence level 1. Toxic component of a type II toxin-antitoxin (TA) system, functioning in plasmid maintainence. Responsible for the post- segregational killing (PSK) of plasmid-free cells, also referred to as a plasmid addiction system. Half-life of over 2 hours. Cell killing by CcdB is accompanied by filamentation, defects in chromosome and plasmid segregation, defects in cell division, formation of anucleate cells, decreased DNA synthesis and plasmid loss. Interferes with the activity of DN
   2850..3008    -  CDS            ccdA (fragment): CCDA_ECO57 - Also known as H, letA. Experimental evidence at protein level: Swiss-Prot protein existence level 1. Antitoxin component of a type II toxin-antitoxin (TA) system which inhibits the post-segregational killing (PSK) of plasmid-free cells, also referred to as a plasmid addiction system. Binds to and blocks the activity of CcdB; will also remove bound CcdB protein from the CcdB-GyrA complex by forming a CcdA-CcdB complex, a process termed rejuvenation. Functions as a transcriptional corepressor for the ccdAB operon, repression also requires CcdB (By similarity). From Escherichia coli
   3099..3164    -  intron         PDK intron (fragment): pdk; modified pyruvate orthophosphate dikinase intron from Flaveria trinervia 3.0
   3169..3327    +  CDS            avrBs3 (fragment): AVRB3_XANEU - Experimental evidence at protein level: Swiss-Prot protein existence level 1. Avirulence protein. Acts as a transcription factor in C.annuum plants. In susceptible plants lacking the Bs3 resistance gene induces expression of a number of genes, including genes homologous to a family of auxin-induced genes, alpha-expansin genes, pectate lyase, anthocyanidin glucoside rhamnosyl transferase and at least one transcription factor, UPA20. Their expression leads to plant hypertrophy in mesophyll cells, probably mainly mediated by UPA20 (PubMed:17962565). In resistant plants induces the h
   3316..3903    +  CDS            fokIR (fragment): T2F1_PLAOK - Also known as rfoKI. Experimental evidence at protein level: Swiss-Prot protein existence level 1. Recognizes the double-stranded sequence 5'-GGATG-3'/3'-CATCC- 5' and cleaves respectively 14 bases after G-1 and 13 bases before C-1. From Planomicrobium okeanokoites (Planococcus okeanokoites) (Flavobacterium okeanokoites).
   3919..3958    +  CDS            P2A (fragment): 2A peptide from porcine teschovirus-1 polyprotein Eukaryotic ribosomes fail to insert a peptide bond between the Gly and Pro residues, yielding separate polypeptides.
   4013..4113    +  promoter       AmpR promoter: bla
   4114..4974    +  CDS            AmpR: β-lactamase; bla; confers resistance to ampicillin, carbenicillin, and related antibiotics
   5181..5769    +  rep_origin     ori: high-copy-number ColE1/pMB1/pBR322/pUC origin of replication
   5979..1985    +  promoter       Ubi promoter (across the origin): maize polyubiquitin gene promoter
