[The description below was written by a language model from this plasmid's Addgene catalogue record and pLannotate feature annotations shown in this document.]
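Description:
pMOD_A1010 is a "module A" entry plasmid from a modular plant genome-engineering toolkit, built on the pMOD_A1001 backbone and classed as a TALEN vector. It is a small (about 6 kb) high-copy E. coli plasmid carrying a ColE1/pUC-type origin and the bla gene with its native promoter for ampicillin selection. Because it contains an active ccdB toxin gene, it has to be maintained in a ccdB-tolerant strain.

The payload is an unfinished expression unit for the first of two TALEN monomers. The maize polyubiquitin (ZmUbi) promoter, a strong constitutive promoter commonly used in monocots, drives an open reading frame that begins with a FLAG-type epitope fragment and continues into an N-terminal TAL effector segment (annotated by homology to AvrXa10). Where the DNA-binding repeat array would sit, there is instead a reverse-oriented ccdB cassette with a partial ccdA sequence, which according to the record is flanked by Esp3I sites. Digestion with this type IIS enzyme allows custom TAL repeats to be cloned in, displacing ccdB so that only recombinant plasmids survive in standard strains. A short fragment matching the PDK intron is also annotated next to this cassette; its role is not stated.

Downstream lie a C-terminal TAL effector segment (AvrBs3-like) and the FokI nuclease domain. The reading frame ends in a P2A ribosome-skipping peptide and has no terminator. The module is therefore meant to be joined in frame to a second module encoding TALEN_2, so that both nuclease halves are produced from a single ZmUbi-driven transcript in plant cells.
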