Addgene plasmid #91030: pMOD_A1010
Purpose: Module A, Promoter: ZmUbi, Gene: TALEN_1 backbone with Esp3I ccdb cassette for repeat cloning, Terminator: none (ends with P2A to be fused to TALEN_2)
Depositing lab: Daniel Voytas. Depositing organization: University of Minnesota. Publication: A multi-purpose toolkit to enable advanced genome engineering in plants. Cermak T, Curtin SJ, Gil-Humanes J, Cegan R, Kono TJY, Konecna E, Belanto JJ, Starker CG, Mathre JW, Greenstein RL, Voytas DF. Plant Cell. 2017 May 18. pii: tpc.00922.2016. doi: 10.1105/tpc.16.00922. PubMed 28522548.
Backbone
  Vector backbone: pMOD_A1001
  Vector type: TALEN
Growth in bacteria
  Bacterial resistance: Ampicillin, 100 μg/mL
  Growth temperature: 37°C
  Growth strain: ccdB Survival
  Copy number: High Copy
Gene/Insert
  Gene/Insert name: TALEN_1 backbone with Esp3I ccdb cassette for repeat cloning
  Species: Synthetic
  Promoter: ZmUbi
  Cloning method: Gibson Cloning
  Sequencing primers: 5′ unknown
Terms and licenses: Academic/Nonprofit Terms; Industry Terms: Not Available to Industry
How to cite: pMOD_A1010 was a gift from Daniel Voytas (Addgene plasmid # 91030 ; http://n2t.net/addgene:91030 ; RRID:Addgene_91030)
